>Addgene plasmid #203867 | Tet-O-FUW-CSRNP2-P2A-mCherry | addgene full sequence | sequence record 402975 | Addgene NGS Result
TCGACGGATCGGGAGATCTCCCGATCCCCTATGGTGCACTCTCAGTACAATCTGCTCTGATGCCGCATAG
TTAAGCCAGTATCTGCTCCCTGCTTGTGTGTTGGAGGTCGCTGAGTAGTGCGCGAGCAAAATTTAAGCTA
CAACAAGGCAAGGCTTGACCGACAATTGCATGAAGAATCTGCTTAGGGTTAGGCGTTTTGCGCTGCTTCG
CGATGTACGGGCCAGATATACGCGTTGACATTGATTATTGACTAGTTATTAATAGTAATCAATTACGGGG
TCATTAGTTCATAGCCCATATATGGAGTTCCGCGTTACATAACTTACGGTAAATGGCCCGCCTGGCTGAC
CGCCCAACGACCCCCGCCCATTGACGTCAATAATGACGTATGTTCCCATAGTAACGCCAATAGGGACTTT
CCATTGACGTCAATGGGTGGAGTATTTACGGTAAACTGCCCACTTGGCAGTACATCAAGTGTATCATATG
CCAAGTACGCCCCCTATTGACGTCAATGACGGTAAATGGCCCGCCTGGCATTATGCCCAGTACATGACCT
TATGGGACTTTCCTACTTGGCAGTACATCTACGTATTAGTCATCGCTATTACCATGGTGATGCGGTTTTG
GCAGTACATCAATGGGCGTGGATAGCGGTTTGACTCACGGGGATTTCCAAGTCTCCACCCCATTGACGTC
AATGGGAGTTTGTTTTGGCACCAAAATCAACGGGACTTTCCAAAATGTCGTAACAACTCCGCCCCATTGA
CGCAAATGGGCGGTAGGCGTGTACGGTGGGAGGTCTATATAAGCAGCGCGTTTTGCCTGTACTGGGTCTC
TCTGGTTAGACCAGATCTGAGCCTGGGAGCTCTCTGGCTAACTAGGGAACCCACTGCTTAAGCCTCAATA
AAGCTTGCCTTGAGTGCTTCAAGTAGTGTGTGCCCGTCTGTTGTGTGACTCTGGTAACTAGAGATCCCTC
AGACCCTTTTAGTCAGTGTGGAAAATCTCTAGCAGTGGCGCCCGAACAGGGACTTGAAAGCGAAAGGGAA
ACCAGAGGAGCTCTCTCGACGCAGGACTCGGCTTGCTGAAGCGCGCACGGCAAGAGGCGAGGGGCGGCGA
CTGGTGAGTACGCCAAAAATTTTGACTAGCGGAGGCTAGAAGGAGAGAGATGGGTGCGAGAGCGTCAGTA
TTAAGCGGGGGAGAATTAGATCGCGATGGGAAAAAATTCGGTTAAGGCCAGGGGGAAAGAAAAAATATAA
ATTAAAACATATAGTATGGGCAAGCAGGGAGCTAGAACGATTCGCAGTTAATCCTGGCCTGTTAGAAACA
TCAGAAGGCTGTAGACAAATACTGGGACAGCTACAACCATCCCTTCAGACAGGATCAGAAGAACTTAGAT
CATTATATAATACAGTAGCAACCCTCTATTGTGTGCATCAAAGGATAGAGATAAAAGACACCAAGGAAGC
TTTAGACAAGATAGAGGAAGAGCAAAACAAAAGTAAGACCACCGCACAGCAAGCGGCCGCTGATCTTCAG
ACCTGGAGGAGGAGATATGAGGGACAATTGGAGAAGTGAATTATATAAATATAAAGTAGTAAAAATTGAA
CCATTAGGAGTAGCACCCACCAAGGCAAAGAGAAGAGTGGTGCAGAGAGAAAAAAGAGCAGTGGGAATAG
GAGCTTTGTTCCTTGGGTTCTTGGGAGCAGCAGGAAGCACTATGGGCGCAGCGTCAATGACGCTGACGGT
ACAGGCCAGACAATTATTGTCTGGTATAGTGCAGCAGCAGAACAATTTGCTGAGGGCTATTGAGGCGCAA
CAGCATCTGTTGCAACTCACAGTCTGGGGCATCAAGCAGCTCCAGGCAAGAATCCTGGCTGTGGAAAGAT
ACCTAAAGGATCAACAGCTCCTGGGGATTTGGGGTTGCTCTGGAAAACTCATTTGCACCACTGCTGTGCC
TTGGAATGCTAGTTGGAGTAATAAATCTCTGGAACAGATTTGGAATCACACGACCTGGATGGAGTGGGAC
AGAGAAATTAACAATTACACAAGCTTAATACACTCCTTAATTGAAGAATCGCAAAACCAGCAAGAAAAGA
ATGAACAAGAATTATTGGAATTAGATAAATGGGCAAGTTTGTGGAATTGGTTTAACATAACAAATTGGCT
GTGGTATATAAAATTATTCATAATGATAGTAGGAGGCTTGGTAGGTTTAAGAATAGTTTTTGCTGTACTT
TCTATAGTGAATAGAGTTAGGCAGGGATATTCACCATTATCGTTTCAGACCCACCTCCCAACCCCGAGGG
GACCCGACAGGCCCGAAGGAATAGAAGAAGAAGGTGGAGAGAGAGACAGAGACAGATCCATTCGATTAGT
GAACGGATCGGCACTGCGTGCGCCAATTCTGCAGACAAATGGCAGTATTCATCCACAATTTTAAAAGAAA
AGGGGGGATTGGGGGGTACAGTGCAGGGGAAAGAATAGTAGACATAATAGCAACAGACATACAAACTAAA
GAATTACAAAAACAAATTACAAAAATTCAAAATTTTCGGGTTTATTACAGGGACAGCAGAGATCCAGTTT
GGTTAGATCTCGAGTTTACCACTCCCTATCAGTGATAGAGAAAAGTGAAAGTCGAGTTTACCACTCCCTA
TCAGTGATAGAGAAAAGTGAAAGTCGAGTTTACCACTCCCTATCAGTGATAGAGAAAAGTGAAAGTCGAG
TTTACCACTCCCTATCAGTGATAGAGAAAAGTGAAAGTCGAGTTTACCACTCCCTATCAGTGATAGAGAA
AAGTGAAAGTCGAGTTTACCACTCCCTATCAGTGATAGAGAAAAGTGAAAGTCGAGTTTACCACTCCCTA
TCAGTGATAGAGAAAAGTGAAAGTCGAGCTCGGTACCCGGGTCGAGGTAGGCGTGTACGGTGGGAGGCCT
ATATAAGCAGAGCTCGTTTAGTGAACCGTCAGATCGCCTGGAGACGCCATCCACGCTGTTTTGACCTCCA
TAGAAGACACCGGGACCGATCCAGCCTCCGCGGCCCCGAATTCCGCCACCATGGATGCATTCACGGGCTC
GGGTCTCAAGAGGAAGTTTGATGATGTGGATGTGGGCTCATCAGTTTCCAACTCAGATGATGAGATCTCC
AGCAGTGATAGTGCTGACAGCTGCGACAGCCTCAATCCTCCTACCACTGCCAGCTTCACACCCACATCCA
TCCTGAAGCGGCAGAAGCAGCTGCGGAGGAAGAATGTACGCTTTGACCAGGTGACTGTATACTACTTTGC
CCGGCGCCAAGGTTTTACCAGTGTGCCCAGCCAGGGTGGTAGCTCTCTGGGCATGGCCCAGCGCCATAAC
TCTGTACGGAGCTATACACTCTGTGAGTTTGCCCAGGAACAGGAGGTGAACCATCGAGAGATTCTGCGTG
AGCACCTGAAGGAAGAGAAACTCCATGCCAAGAAAATGAAGCTGACCAAGAATGGGACAGTGGAGTCGGT
GGAGGCTGATGGCCTGACGCTGGATGATGTGTCAGATGAAGATATTGATGTGGAAAATGTGGAGGTGGAT
GATTACTTCTTCCTGCAGCCTCTGCCCACCAAACGGCGACGGGCCCTGCTGAGGGCTTCTGGGGTCCACC
GTATTGATGCTGAAGAGAAGCAAGAACTTCGAGCCATCCGCCTGTCACGGGAAGAATGTGGTTGTGACTG
CCGACTGTATTGTGACCCAGAAGCGTGTGCCTGCAGCCAGGCTGGGATTAAATGCCAGGTGGATCGCATG
TCCTTTCCATGTGGCTGCTCCCGGGATGGCTGTGGGAACATGGCAGGACGCATTGAATTTAATCCAATCC
GGGTCCGGACTCATTACCTCCACACCATTATGAAGCTGGAGCTGGAGAGCAAGCGGCAGGTGAGCCGCCC
AGCAGCCCCAGATGAGGAGCCCTCCCCGACTGCCAGTTGCAGCCTGACAGGAGCACAGGGCTCTGAGACC
CAGGACTTCCAGGAGTTCATTGCTGAGAATGAGACAGCAGTGATGCACCTGCAGAGTGCAGAGGAACTGG
AGCGGCTCAAGGCAGAAGAAGATTCCAGCGGCTCTAGTGCCAGCCTGGACTCGAGCATCGAGAGCCTGGG
TGTGTGCATCCTAGAGGAGCCTCTGGCTGTCCCCGAAGAGCTGTGCCCAGGCCTTACAGCCCCCATTCTC
ATCCAGGCTCAGCTGCCCCCAGGCTCCTCTGTCCTGTGTTTTACCGAGAACTCAGACCACCCAACTGCCT
CAACGGTGAACAGCCCATCCTACTTGAACAGTGGGCCCCTGGTCTATTATCAAGTGGAGCAGAGGCCAGT
CTTGGGAGTGAAAGGAGAGCCTGGTACGGAAGAAGGCTCAGCCTCTTTCCCAAAGGAGAAGGATCTGAAT
GTCTTCTCTCTCCCTGTTACCTCACTCGTGGCTTGTAGCTCCACAGACCCAGCTGCCCTCTGTAAATCAG
AGGTGGGGAAAACACCCACCCTAGAAGCTCTATTGCCCGAAGATTGTAACCCTGAGGAGCCTGAAAATGA
AGACTTCCACCCTTCCTGGTCCCCCTCAAGCCTCCCCTTCCGCACGGACAATGAAGAGGGCTGTGGGATG
GTGAAGACCTCCCAGCAGAATGAGGATCGGCCCCCTGAAGATTCTTCCTTAGAACTCCCTCTGGCAGTGA
CGCGTGAATTCGATGGATCCGGGGCCACCAACTTTTCCCTGCTGAAGCAGGCTGGCGACGTCGAGGAGAA
CCCTGGCCCTGGCTCCGGAGTGAGCAAGGGCGAGGAGGATAACATGGCCATCATCAAGGAGTTCATGCGC
TTCAAGGTGCACATGGAGGGCTCCGTGAACGGCCACGAGTTCGAGATCGAGGGCGAGGGCGAGGGCCGCC
CCTACGAGGGCACCCAGACCGCCAAGCTGAAGGTGACCAAGGGTGGCCCCCTGCCCTTCGCCTGGGACAT
CCTGTCCCCTCAGTTCATGTACGGCTCCAAGGCCTACGTGAAGCACCCCGCCGACATCCCCGACTACTTG
AAGCTGTCCTTCCCCGAGGGCTTCAAGTGGGAGCGCGTGATGAACTTCGAGGACGGCGGCGTGGTGACCG
TGACCCAGGACTCCTCCCTGCAGGACGGCGAGTTCATCTACAAGGTGAAGCTGCGCGGCACCAACTTCCC
CTCCGACGGCCCCGTAATGCAGAAGAAGACCATGGGCTGGGAGGCCTCCTCCGAGCGGATGTACCCCGAG
GACGGCGCCCTGAAGGGCGAGATCAAGCAGAGGCTGAAGCTGAAGGACGGCGGCCACTACGACGCTGAGG
TCAAGACCACCTACAAGGCCAAGAAGCCCGTGCAGCTGCCCGGCGCCTACAACGTCAACATCAAGTTGGA
CATCACCTCCCACAACGAGGACTACACCATCGTGGAACAGTACGAACGCGCCGAGGGCCGCCACTCCACC
GGCGGCATGGACGAGCTGTACAAGTGAATCTAGAACGCGTTAAGTCGACAATCAACCTCTGGATTACAAA
ATTTGTGAAAGATTGACTGGTATTCTTAACTATGTTGCTCCTTTTACGCTATGTGGATACGCTGCTTTAA
TGCCTTTGTATCATGCTATTGCTTCCCGTATGGCTTTCATTTTCTCCTCCTTGTATAAATCCTGGTTGCT
GTCTCTTTATGAGGAGTTGTGGCCCGTTGTCAGGCAACGTGGCGTGGTGTGCACTGTGTTTGCTGACGCA
ACCCCCACTGGTTGGGGCATTGCCACCACCTGTCAGCTCCTTTCCGGGACTTTCGCTTTCCCCCTCCCTA
TTGCCACGGCGGAACTCATCGCCGCCTGCCTTGCCCGCTGCTGGACAGGGGCTCGGCTGTTGGGCACTGA
CAATTCCGTGGTGTTGTCGGGGAAATCATCGTCCTTTCCTTGGCTGCTCGCCTGTGTTGCCACCTGGATT
CTGCGCGGGACGTCCTTCTGCTACGTCCCTTCGGCCCTCAATCCAGCGGACCTTCCTTCCCGCGGCCTGC
TGCCGGCTCTGCGGCCTCTTCCGCGTCTTCGCCTTCGCCCTCAGACGAGTCGGATCTCCCTTTGGGCCGC
CTCCCCGCATCGATACCGTCGACCTCGAGACCTAGAAAAACATGGAGCAATCACAAGTAGCAATACAGCA
GCTACCAATGCTGATTGTGCCTGGCTAGAAGCACAAGAGGAGGAGGAGGTGGGTTTTCCAGTCACACCTC
AGGTACCTTTAAGACCAATGACTTACAAGGCAGCTGTAGATCTTAGCCACTTTTTAAAAGAAAAGGGGGG
ACTGGAAGGGCTAATTCACTCCCAACGAAGACAAGATATCCTTGATCTGTGGATCTACCACACACAAGGC
TACTTCCCTGATTGGCAGAACTACACACCAGGGCCAGGGATCAGATATCCACTGACCTTTGGATGGTGCT
ACAAGGCTAGNNNNNNNNNNCCTTAGGAGAAAGACAGATAGCCTAGCAGAACTAGTACCAGTTGAGCAAG
AGAAGGTAGAAGAAGCCAATGAAGGAGAGAACACCCGCTTGTTACACCCTGTGAGCCTGCATGGGATGGA
TGACCCGGAGAGAGAAGTATTAGAGTGGAGGTTTGACAGCCGCCTAGCATTTCATCACATGGCCCGAGAG
CTGCATCCGGACTGTACTGGGTCTCTCTGGTTAGACCAGATCTGAGCCTGGGAGCTCTCTGGCTAACTAG
GGAACCCACTGCTTAAGCCTCAATAAAGCTTGCCTTGAGTGCTTCAAGTAGTGTGTGCCCGTCTGTTGTG
TGACTCTGGTAACTAGAGATCCCTCAGACCCTTTTAGTCAGTGTGGAAAATCTCTAGCAGGGCCCGTTTA
AACCCGCTGATCAGCCTCGACTGTGCCTTCTAGTTGCCAGCCATCTGTTGTTTGCCCCTCCCCCGTGCCT
TCCTTGACCCTGGAAGGTGCCACTCCCACTGTCCTTTCCTAATAAAATGAGGAAATTGCATCGCATTGTC
TGAGTAGGTGTCATTCTATTCTGGGGGGTGGGGTGGGGCAGGACAGCAAGGGGGAGGATTGGGAAGACAA
TAGCAGGCATGCTGGGGATGCGGTGGGCTCTATGGCTTCTGAGGCGGAAAGAACCAGCTGGGGCTCTAGG
GGGTATCCCC
[124 nt withheld, positions 7151-7274]
C
[91 nt withheld, positions 7276-7366]
A
[49 nt withheld, positions 7368-7416]
CCTTTGACGTTGGAGTCCACGTTCTTT
[37 nt withheld, positions 7444-7480]
ACCCTATCTCGGTCTATTCTTTTGATTTATAAGGGATTTTGCCGATTTCGGCCTATTGGTTAAAAAATGA
GCTGATTTAACAAAAATTTAACGCGAATTAATTCTGTGGAATGTGTGTCAGTTAGGGTGTGGAAAGTCCC
CAGGCTCCCCAGCAGGCAGAAGTATGCAAAGCATGCATCTCAATTAGTCAGCAACCAGGTGTGGAAAGTC
CCCAGGCTCCCCAGCAGGCAGAAGTATGCAAAGCATGCATCTCAATTAGTCAGCAACCATAGTCCCGCCC
CTAACTCCGCCCATCCCGCCCCTAACTCCGCCCAGTTCCGCCCATTCTCCGCCCCATGGCTGACTAATTT
TTTTTATTTATGCAGAGGCCGAGGCCGCCTCTGCCTCTGAGCTATTCCAGAAGTAGTGAGGAGGCTTTTT
TGGAGGCCTAGGCTTTTGCAAAAAGCTCCCGGGAGCTTGTATATCCATTTTCGGATCTGATCAGCACGTG
TTGACAATTAATCATCGGCATAGTATATCGGCATAGTATAATACGACAAGGTGAGGAACTAAACCATGGC
CAAGTTGACCAGTGCCGTTCCGGTGCTCACCGCGCGCGACGTCGCCGGAGCGGTCGAGTTCTGGACCGAC
CGGCTCGGGTTCTCCCGGGACTTCGTGGAGGACGACTTCGCCGGTGTGGTCCGGGACGACGTGACCCTGT
TCATCAGCGCGGTCCAGGACCAGGTGGTGCCGGACAACACCCTGGCCTGGGTGTGGGTGCGCGGCCTGGA
CGAGCTGTACGCCGAGTGGTCGGAGGTCGTGTCCACGAACTTCCGGGACGCCTCCGGGCCGGCCATGACC
GAGATCGGCGAGCAGCCGTGGGGGCGGGAGTTCGCCCTGCGCGACCCGGCCGGCAACTGCGTGCACTTCG
TGGCCGAGGAGCAGGACTGACACGTGCTACGAGATTTCGATTCCACCGCCGCCTTCTATGAAAGGTTGGG
CTTCGGAATCGTTTTCCGGGACGCCGGCTGGATGATCCTCCAGCGCGGGGATCTCATGCTGGAGTTCTTC
GCCCACCCCAACTTGTTTATTGCAGCTTATAATGGTTACAAATAAAGCAATAGCATCACAAATTTCACAA
ATAAAGCATTTTTTTCACTGCATTCTAGTTGTGGTTTGTCCAAACTCATCAATGTATCTTATCATGTCTG
TATACCGTCGACCTCTAGCTAGAGCTTGGCGTAATCATGGTCATAGCTGTTTCCTGTGTGAAATTGTTAT
CCGCTCACAATTCCACACAACATACGAGCCGGAAGCATAAAGTGTAAAGCCTGGGGTGCCTAATGAGTGA
GCTAACTCACATTAATTGCGTTGCGCTCACTGCCCGCTTTCCAGTCGGGAAACCTGTCGTGCCAGCTGCA
TTAATGAATCGGCCAACGCGCGGGGAGAGGCGGTTTGCGTATTGGGCGCTCTTCCGCTTCCTCGCTCACT
GACTCGCTGCGCTCGGTCGTTCGGCTGCGGCGAGCGGTATCAGCTCACTCAAAGGCGGTAATACGGTTAT
CCACAGAATCAGGGGATAACGCAGGAAAGAACATGTGAGCAAAAGGCCAGCAAAAGGCCAGGAACCGTAA
AAAGGCCGCGTTGCTGGCGTTTTTCCATAGGCTCCGCCCCCCTGACGAGCATCACAAAAATCGACGCTCA
AGTCAGAGGTGGCGAAACCCGACAGGACTATAAAGATACCAGGCGTTTCCCCCTGGAAGCTCCCTCGTGC
GCTCTCCTGTTCCGACCCTGCCGCTTACCGGATACCTGTCCGCCTTTCTCCCTTCGGGAAGCGTGGCGCT
TTCTCATAGCTCACGCTGTAGGTATCTCAGTTCGGTGTAGGTCGTTCGCTCCAAGCTGGGCTGTGTGCAC
GAACCCCCCGTTCAGCCCGACCGCTGCGCCTTATCCGGTAACTATCGTCTTGAGTCCAACCCGGTAAGAC
ACGACTTATCGCCACTGGCAGCAGCCACTGGTAACAGGATTAGCAGAGCGAGGTATGTAGGCGGTGCTAC
AGAGTTCTTGAAGTGGTGGCCTAACTACGGCTACACTAGAAGAACAGTATTTGGTATCTGCGCTCTGCTG
AAGCCAGTTACCTTCGGAAAAAGAGTTGGTAGCTCTTGATCCGGCAAACAAACCACCGCTGGTAGCGGTG
GTTTTTTTGTTTGCAAGCAGCAGATTACGCGCAGAAAAAAAGGATCTCAAGAAGATCCTTTGATCTTTTC
TACGGGGTCTGACGCTCAGTGGAACGAAAACTCACGTTAAGGGATTTTGGTCATGAGATTATCAAAAAGG
ATCTTCACCTAGATCCTTTTAAATTAAAAATGAAGTTTTAAATCAATCTAAAGTATATATGAGTAAACTT
GGTCTGACAGTTACCAATGCTTAATCAGTGAGGCACCTATCTCAGCGATCTGTCTATTTCGTTCATCCAT
AGTTGCCTGACTCCCCGTCGTGTAGATAACTACGATACGGGAGGGCTTACCATCTGGCCCCAGTGCTGCA
ATGATACCGCGAGACCCACGCTCACCGGCTCCAGATTTATCAGCAATAAACCAGCCAGCCGGAAGGGCCG
AGCGCAGAAGTGGTCCTGCAACTTTATCCGCCTCCATCCAGTCTATTAATTGTTGCCGGGAAGCTAGAGT
AAGTAGTTCGCCAGTTAATAGTTTGCGCAACGTTGTTGCCATTGCTACAGGCATCGTGGTGTCACGCTCG
TCGTTTGGTATGGCTTCATTCAGCTCCGGTTCCCAACGATCAAGGCGAGTTACATGATCCCCCATGTTGT
GCAAAAAAGCGGTTAGCTCCTTCGGTCCTCCGATCGTTGTCAGAAGTAAGTTGGCCGCAGTGTTATCACT
CATGGTTATGGCAGCACTGCATAATTCTCTTACTGTCATGCCATCCGTAAGATGCTTTTCTGTGACTGGT
GAGTACTCAACCAAGTCATTCTGAGAATAGTGTATGCGGCGACCGAGTTGCTCTTGCCCGGCGTCAATAC
GGGATAATACCGCGCCACATAGCAGAACTTTAAAAGTGCTCATCATTGGAAAACGTTCTTCGGGGCGAAA
ACTCTCAAGGATCTTACCGCTGTTGAGATCCAGTTCGATGTAACCCACTCGTGCACCCAACTGATCTTCA
GCATCTTTTACTTTCACCAGCGTTTCTGGGTGAGCAAAAACAGGAAGGCAAAATGCCGCAAAAAAGGGAA
TAAGGGCGACACGGAAATGTTGAATACTCATACTCTTCCTTTTTCAATATTATTGAAGCATTTATCAGGG
TTATTGTCTCATGAGCGGATACATATTTGAATGTATTTAGAAAAATAAACAAATAGGGGTTCCGCGCACA
TTTCCCCGAAAAGTGCCACCTGACG
Features (pLannotate 1.2.2; 33 found; start..end, strand, type, name):
     30..82      -  misc_feature   bom (fragment): basis of mobility region from pBR322
    237..616     +  enhancer       CMV enhancer: human cytomegalovirus immediate early enhancer
    617..816     +  promoter       CMV promoter: human cytomegalovirus (CMV) immediate early promoter
    834..1014    +  LTR            5' LTR (truncated): truncated 5' long terminal repeat (LTR) from HIV-1
   1061..1186    +  misc_feature   HIV-1 Ψ: packaging signal of human immunodeficiency virus type 1
   1170..1533    +  CDS            HIV-1 gag (fragment): gag protein from human immunodeficiency virus 1; gag
   1679..1912    +  misc_feature   RRE: The Rev response element (RRE) of HIV-1 allows for Rev-dependent mRNA export from the nucleus to the cytoplasm.
   2289..2389    +  CDS            Rev (fragment): human immunodeficiency virus 1 (HIV-1) Rev protein; rev; enhances nuclear export of unspliced and incompletely spliced viral mRNAs
   2439..2556    +  misc_feature   cPPT/CTS: central polypurine tract and central termination sequence of HIV-1
   2613..2883    +  protein_bind   tetracycline response element: contains seven copies of the tetracycline operator tetO tetracycline repressor TetR
   2894..2911    +  misc_feature   MCS (fragment): pUC18/19 multiple cloning site
   2916..2954    +  promoter       minimal CMV promoter: human cytomegalovirus (CMV) immediate early promoter
   3061..4689    +  CDS            CSRNP2: CSRN2_HUMAN - Also known as C12orf22, FAM130A1, TAIP12. Experimental evidence at protein level: Swiss-Prot protein existence level 1. Binds to the consensus sequence 5'-AGAGTG-3' and has transcriptional activator activity (By similarity). May play a role in apoptosis. From Homo sapiens (Human).
   4780..5484    +  CDS            mCherry: mCherry is a basic (constitutively fluorescent) red fluorescent protein published in 2004, derived from Discosoma sp.. It is reported to be a very rapidly-maturing monomer with low acid sensitivity.
   5510..6098    +  misc_feature   WPRE: woodchuck hepatitis virus posttranscriptional regulatory element
   6035..6463    +  CDS            nef (fragment): NEF_HV1H2 - Experimental evidence at protein level: Swiss-Prot protein existence level 1. Extracellular Nef protein targets CD4(+) T-lymphocytes for apoptosis by interacting with CXCR4 surface receptors. From Human immunodeficiency virus type 1 group M subtype B (isolate HXB2) (HIV-1).
   6492..6661    +  LTR            5' LTR (fragment): 5' long terminal repeat (LTR) from HIV-1
   6669..6849    +  LTR            5' LTR (truncated): truncated 5' long terminal repeat (LTR) from HIV-1
   6881..7105    +  polyA_signal   bGH poly(A) signal: bovine growth hormone polyadenylation signal
   7109..7130    +  promoter       SV40 promoter (fragment): SV40 enhancer and early promoter
   7151..7579    +  rep_origin     f1 ori (sequence partly withheld): f1 bacteriophage origin of replication; arrow indicates direction of (+) strand synthesis
   7593..7922    +  promoter       SV40 promoter: SV40 enhancer and early promoter
   7970..8017    +  promoter       EM7 promoter: synthetic bacterial promoter&nbsp
   8036..8410    +  CDS            BleoR: antibiotic-binding protein; Sh ble from Streptoalloteichus hindustanus; confers resistance to bleomycin, phleomycin, and Zeocin™
   8420..8545    +  CDS            ble (fragment): BLE_KLEPN - Experimental evidence at protein level: Swiss-Prot protein existence level 1. Binding protein with a strong affinity to the bleomycin family of antibiotics. Binds to CL990; an antimitotic-antibiotic compound. From Klebsiella pneumoniae.
   8540..8661    +  polyA_signal   SV40 poly(A) signal: SV40 polyadenylation signal
   8732..8754    -  protein_bind   lac operator (fragment): The lac repressor binds to the lac operator to inhibit transcription in E. coli. This inhibition can be relieved by adding lactose or isopropyl-β-D-thiogalactopyranoside (IPTG). lac repressor encoded by lacI
   8758..8788    -  promoter       lac promoter: promoter for the E. coli lac operon
   8803..8824    -  protein_bind   CAP binding site: CAP binding activates transcription in the presence of cAMP. E. coli catabolite activator protein
   8837..8929    -  CDS            lacI (fragment): lac repressor; lacI; The lac repressor binds to the lac operator to inhibit transcription in E. coli. This inhibition can be relieved by adding lactose or isopropyl-β-D-thiogalactopyranoside (IPTG).
   9112..9700    -  rep_origin     ori: high-copy-number ColE1/pMB1/pBR322/pUC origin of replication
   9871..10731   -  CDS            AmpR: β-lactamase; bla; confers resistance to ampicillin, carbenicillin, and related antibiotics
  10732..10836   -  promoter       AmpR promoter: bla
