[The description below was written by a language model from this plasmid's Addgene catalogue record and pLannotate feature annotations shown in this document.]
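Description:
Tet-O-FUW-CSRNP2-P2A-mCherry is a tetracycline-inducible HIV-1-based lentiviral transfer plasmid of about 10.9 kb, built on the Tet-O-FUW backbone for expression in mammalian cells. It is propagated in E. coli through a high-copy ColE1/pUC-type origin with ampicillin selection (AmpR under its own promoter). The backbone outside the viral region also carries an f1 origin and an SV40/EM7-driven BleoR cassette with an SV40 poly(A) signal, which could confer Zeocin resistance, although this cassette lies outside the LTRs and would not be packaged into virus.

Viral genomic RNA is produced in packaging cells from a CMV enhancer/promoter fused to a truncated 5' LTR. This is followed by the Ψ packaging signal with a partial gag sequence, the RRE for Rev-dependent nuclear export, and the cPPT/CTS. The internal expression cassette uses a tetracycline response element with seven tetO copies joined to a minimal CMV promoter, so transcription depends on a tetracycline-controlled transactivator supplied separately; none is annotated on this plasmid. It drives the human CSRNP2 open reading frame, a transcriptional activator with a possible role in apoptosis. CSRNP2 is linked to mCherry, according to the construct name by a P2A self-cleaving peptide (not separately annotated), so red fluorescence reports induced expression from the same transcript. A WPRE enhances transcript expression, and the 3' LTR region is followed by a bGH poly(A) signal.

The catalogue entry states that an ORF-specific barcode sits close to the 3' LTR. It is not annotated in the feature table, but such a design allows ORF identity to be read out in pooled overexpression experiments. The associated study concerns master regulators of tumor-infiltrating regulatory T cells.
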