Addgene plasmid #203867: Tet-O-FUW-CSRNP2-P2A-mCherry
Purpose: Tet-inducible lentiviral plasmid expressing CSRNP2-P2A-mCherry, with ORF specific barcode close to 3'LTR site
Depositing lab: Andrea Califano. Depositing organization: Columbia University. Publication: Systematic elucidation and pharmacological targeting of tumor-infiltrating regulatory T cell master regulators. Obradovic A, Ager C, Turunen M, Nirschl T, Khosravi-Maharlooei M, Iuga A, Jackson CM, Yegnasubramanian S, Tomassoni L, Fernandez EC, McCann P, Rogava M, DeMarzo AM, Kochel CM, Allaf M, Bivalacqua T, Lim M, Realubit R, Karan C, Drake CG, Califano A. Cancer Cell. 2023 May 8;41(5):933-949.e11. doi: 10.1016/j.ccell.2023.04.003. Epub 2023 Apr 27. PubMed 37116491.
Backbone
  Vector backbone: Tet-O-FUW
  Vector type: Mammalian Expression
Growth in bacteria
  Bacterial resistance: Ampicillin, 100 μg/mL
  Growth temperature: 30°C
  Growth strain: NEB Stable
  Copy number: High Copy
Gene/Insert
  Gene/Insert name: CSRNP2
  Species: H. sapiens (human)
  Entrez Gene: CSRNP2 (a.k.a. C12orf2, C12orf22, FAM130A1, PPP1R72, TAIP-12)
  Cloning method: Restriction Enzyme; 5′ cloning site unknown (unknown if destroyed)
Terms and licenses: Academic/Nonprofit Terms; Industry Terms: Not Available to Industry
How to cite: Tet-O-FUW-CSRNP2-P2A-mCherry was a gift from Andrea Califano (Addgene plasmid # 203867 ; http://n2t.net/addgene:203867 ; RRID:Addgene_203867)
